Addgene plasmid #52881: pcDNA3.1(+) prME (JEV) sdm2
Purpose: expression of Japanese Encephalitis Virus VLPs in mammalian cells
Depositing lab: Yorgo Modis. Depositing organization: Yale University. Publication: Viral membrane fusion and nucleocapsid delivery into the cytoplasm are distinct events in some flaviviruses. Nour AM, Li Y, Wolenski J, Modis Y. PLoS Pathog. 2013;9(9):e1003585. doi: 10.1371/journal.ppat.1003585. Epub 2013 Sep 5. PubMed 24039574.
Backbone
  Vector backbone: pcDNA3.1(+)
  Backbone manufacturer: Invitrogen
  Backbone size w/o insert (bp): 5428
  Total vector size (bp): 7500
  Vector type: Mammalian Expression
  Selectable markers: Neomycin (select with G418)
Growth in bacteria
  Bacterial resistance: Ampicillin, 100 μg/mL
  Growth temperature: 37°C
  Growth strain: DH5alpha
  Copy number: High Copy
Gene/Insert
  Gene/Insert name: prME
  Species: Japanese encephalitis virus
  Insert size (bp): 2000
  Mutation: sdm2
  Entrez Gene: POLY (a.k.a. JEVgp1)
  Promoter: CMV
  Cloning method: Restriction Enzyme; 5′ cloning site BamHI (not destroyed); 3′ cloning site EcoRI (not destroyed)
  Sequencing primers: 5′ CMV-F; 3′ BGHrev
Terms and licenses: Academic/Nonprofit Terms; Industry Terms: Not Available to Industry
Depositor comments: JEV CH2195 The sequence in this plasmid corresponds to the prM and E genes of Japanese encephalitis virus strain CH2195LA. The reference sequence for this isolate of the virus is GenBank AF221499.1
How to cite: pcDNA3.1(+) prME (JEV) sdm2 was a gift from Yorgo Modis (Addgene plasmid # 52881 ; http://n2t.net/addgene:52881 ; RRID:Addgene_52881)
