[The description below was written by a language model from this plasmid's Addgene catalogue record.]
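Description:
pcDNA3.1(+) prME (JEV) sdm2 is a mammalian expression plasmid built on the commercial pcDNA3.1(+) backbone, with a total size of about 7.5 kb. It is maintained as a high-copy plasmid in E. coli under ampicillin selection. It also carries a neomycin resistance marker, so transfected mammalian cells can be selected with G418, for example to derive stable lines. No feature table accompanies the record, so other backbone elements are not itemised. The use of a BGH reverse sequencing primer is consistent with the standard pcDNA3.1 arrangement, in which the insert sits between the CMV promoter and a bovine growth hormone polyadenylation signal.

The payload is an insert of roughly 2 kb encoding the prM (precursor membrane) and E (envelope) glycoproteins of Japanese encephalitis virus. According to the depositor, it corresponds to strain CH2195LA. It was cloned between BamHI and EcoRI sites, both of which are retained, and is driven by the strong constitutive CMV promoter. In flaviviruses, co-expression of prM and E without the capsid or viral genome is generally sufficient for the two proteins to assemble on intracellular membranes and be secreted as non-infectious virus-like particles. This matches the stated purpose of producing JEV VLPs in mammalian cells. The insert carries a modification designated "sdm2", a name that suggests site-directed mutagenesis, but the record does not state which residues or nucleotides were changed or what the change does. The construct is associated with work on flavivirus membrane fusion and nucleocapsid delivery, where such VLPs provide a tractable source of envelope-bearing particles.
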