>Addgene plasmid #52881 | pcDNA3.1(+) prME (JEV) sdm2 | addgene partial sequence | sequence record 83666 | CMV-F 5'-CGCAAATGGGCGGTAGGCGTG-3'
CCTATCAGTGATAGAGATCTCCCTATCAGTGATAGAGATCGTCGACGAGCTCGTTTAGTGAACCGTCAGA
TCGCCTGGAGACGCCATCCACGCTTGTTTTGACCTCCATAGAAGACACCGGGACCGATCCAGCCTCCGGA
CTCTAGCGTTTAAACTTAAGCTTGGTACCGAGCTCGGATCCGCCACCATGGGAAATGAAGGCTCAATCAT
GTGGCTCGCGTGCTTGGCAGTTGTCATAGCTTATGCAGGAGCAATGAAGTTGTCGAATTTCCAGGGGAAG
CTTTTGATGACCATCAACAACACGGACATTGCAGACGTTATCGTGATTCCTACTTCAAAAGGAGAGAACA
GATGCTGGGTCCGGGCAATAGACGTCGGCTACATGTGTGAGGACACTATCACGTATGAATGTCCCAAGCT
TACCATGGGCAATGATCCAGAGGATGTAGATTGCTGGTGTGACAACCAAGAAGTCTACGTCCAATATGGA
CGATGCACGCGGACTAGGCATTCCAAGCGAAGCAGGAGATCCGTATCGGTCCAAACACATGGGGAGAGTT
CACTAGTGAATAAAAAAGAGGCTTGGCTGGATTCAACGAAAGCCACACGATATCTCATGAAAACTGAGAA
CTGGATCATAAGGAATCCTGGCTACGCTT
