>Addgene plasmid #52881 | pcDNA3.1(+) prME (JEV) sdm2 | addgene partial sequence | sequence record 83669 | BGH-rev 5'-TAGAAGGCACAGTCGAGG-3'
GACTCGAGCGGCCGCCACTGTGCTGGATATCTGCAGAATTCCTAAGTCTAAGTGTCAGCATGCACATTGG
TCGCTAAGAACACGAGCACACCTCCTGTGGCTAAGAAGGCCAGAGCAATTGATCGGTCTCGTGCGTTGAC
GCCCATCCAAAGCAGTAGGGCACCCATTAGCCCTTGTGTGATCCAAGACATTCCCCCGAAGAGTGTTCTG
AAGGCACCACCAAACACTTGGTGGACGGCTTTTCCTATGGAGTTGAAGACCCCTCCAATAGAGCCAAAGT
CCCAGGCTGTGTCGCCCAACGCTGCCAGCCTTTGAGCCCCCTTCAAAGTTGTTGAAAAGGCCTTGCCTAG
CGTGCTTCCAGCTTTGTGCCAATGGTGGTTAATCTGCTTGTCTCCCATCCCAACCACGATGTAGGAGTCT
CCGAAAGGGGGTTCCATCTCGACCAGCACCTTTGAGTTAGCACTGGAAGTCGCGACGAAAGGGTTCACTG
TCACCAGCCGCCCAACGGGAGTCATGTCATTAAGGCTCGCAACGGAGACAATCGGAATTTTGCAGGGGCC
GTCACTCCCAGAGTAGGAGAGTTCAATGACAACTGTTCCGTGGCCAGTGTCCGCCGGATTTTTCGCGAAC
GAGAATTTTTCTGTACACATGCCATAGGTTGTGCCTTTCAGGGCCAGTTTGTCCATTTTTAGCCTGCATT
TCAGGTGGCCTGATGTTAGCTTTACTGAGCTTGAGTACTCCACCACAATGGCCCCTGCCAGCGCCTGATG
GAGGCCTCCTTCCTGTGACCCAAGAGCAACAACGGACTGTTTTGTGGCGTGCGCTTCTTCAAATTCCATG
AGGAGTTCTCTGTTTCTCCACGCTGTGCTCGAA
